>Addgene plasmid #207048 | ClhN-P1K-3VSV-Atg8(T56A T87A)-MET15 | addgene full sequence | sequence record 424623 | Incorrect Addgene NGS Result
GAACGCGGCCGCCAGCTGAAGCTTCGTACGCTGCAGGTCGTGGGATTCCTGGGTTAATTAACATCGAATT
CACTTTGGTCATCCTTCACAGTGATGAATCATACTTGAAGGATGTAGAAGCCTTGAAAAACTACATTATC
GAGGAATTAAATGTTCGTGATGTTGTTATCACCTCCGATGAGGCAAAATATGGTGTTGAGTATAAAGCAG
TTGCTGATTGGCCTGTATTGGGTAAGAAGTTGAAAAAAGACGCAAAGAAGGTTAAAGATGCCCTACCATC
AGTCACTTCTGAGCAAGTACGGGAATATTTGGAAAGCGGAAAGTTGGAGGTTGCCGGTATTGAACTGGTT
AAAGGAGATTTGAATGCTATTAGAGGCTTGCCAGAATCTGCTGTCCAAGCTGGACAAGAAACCAGAACCG
ACCAAGACGTGTTAATCATCATGGATACAAATATTTACTCTGAACTAAAGAGTGAAGGTCTCGCAAGAGA
GCTGGTCAACAGAATCCAAAAATTGAGAAAGAAGTGTGGTTTGGAAGCCACCGACGATGTTTTAGTGGAG
TACGAATTAGTTAAAGATACTATCGACTTTGAAGCCATTGTCAAAGAACATTTTGATATGTTAAGCAAGA
CCTGTAGATCCGACATTGCCAAATATGACGGCTCAAAGACAGACCCAATTGGTGATGAAGAACAATCTAT
TAATGACACCATTTTCAAATTAAAAGTGTTCAAATTATGAAAACAACTCATATAAATACGTACAAATTTT
TCTCTACTCGAAGTGATATAGATGTATATGTGTAAGTTTACGTTTAAGTTAGAGTCATGTAATGCTAACT
GTCTCCACCGATAATGTTGTATAATACCCGTGAAATCATAGCACATGATATATCATCACCCGGAGGCCGG
TTATTTTCGGCGGCGGCAAAAATATTTGGTATAATTATGGAAATACAAAAAGGGGAACCATTAAAGGTTG
AGGAGGGGATTGATAAGAGAATCTAATAATTGTAAAGTTGAGAAAATCATAATAAAATAATTACTAGAGA
CATGAAGTCTGCTAGCGGATACACCGATATCGAGATGAACCGTTTGGGTAAGGGCTACACTGACATTGAA
ATGAATCGTTTGGGTAAGGGCTACACTGACATTGAAATGAATCGTTTGGGTAAGCCTAGGATGAAGTCTA
CATTTAAGTCTGAATATCCATTTGAAAAAAGGAAGGCGGAGTCGGAGAGGATTGCTGACAGGTTCAAGAA
TAGGATACCTGTGATTTGCGAAAAAGCTGAAAAGTCAGATATTCCAGAGATTGATAAGCGTAAATATCTA
GTTCCTGCTGACCTTGCGGTAGGGCAATTTGTTTATGTTATAGCGAAGAGAATTATGCTACCCCCTGAGA
AGGCCATCTTCATTTTTGTCAATGATACTTTGCCACCTGCTGCGGCGTTGATGTCTGCCATATATCAAGA
ACACAAGGATAAGGACGGGTTTTTGTATGTCACTTACTCAGGAGAAAATACATTTGGCAGGTAGTCTTTT
ATATGAAAAGAAATGAAGCGTTAACATCTAAAATCGAAATTATAGGGACTCATTAGCCATCTATTGTTCC
AGTATAAGAATGTTTACATAAAAAATTCGAAAAAAAAAGATAAAATAAGGGAAAAATATATATATATTCA
TTAAGAAGTTTTGTACACAACCCGGGTGAGGCGCGCCACTTCTAAATAAGCGAATTTCTTATGATTTATG
ATTTTTATTATTAAATAAGTTATAAAAAAAATAAGTGTATACAAATTTTAAAGTGACTCTTAGGTTTTAA
AACGAAAATTCTTATTCTTGAGTAACTCTTTCCTGTAGGTCAGGTTGCTTTCTCAGGTATAGTATGAGGT
CGCTCTTATTGACCACACCTCTACCGGCAGATCCGCTAGGGATAACAGGGTAATATCTGCAGGTCGACAA
CCCTTAATATAACTTCGTATAATGTATGCTATACGAAGTTATTAGGTCTAGATGCGAATTAACACTGTTC
TTTGATGTTAGAACAATTTAGGTTCAAAGTACGAGTCACGACATGTAACAAGGGAAAAAAAGGATATTCA
TTTCAATAAAGTTCGTTTTATAAAAGTATAGTACTTGTGAGAGAAAGTAGGTTTATACATAATTTTACAA
CTCATTACGCACACTCATGGTTTTTGGCCAGCGAAAACAGTTTCAAAAGATTGCTGGAAGTCTGCAATAA
TGTCATCAATAAATTCGATACCAACAGAGACACGAATTAAGTCCTTGGTAACACCAGATGCCAACTTTTC
TTTGTCATTTAATTGTTTGTGGGTAGTGAAGTATGGAGCAATGACTAAGGTCTTGGCATCACCAACATTG
GCCAAGTTAGAGGCAAGCTTTAAATTGTCAACAACTTGAGCACCAGAAAGTTTGAATGGGTCAGTTTCCT
TGTCGGCATTTGGTAAGTCTTTTACACCGAAAGATAAGACACCACCGAAACCGTTAGATAGATACTTCTT
AGCATTTTCATGATGAGAATGAGATGCTAAACCAGGGTATGAAACCCAAGATACGTATGGGGATTGTTCT
AACCATTTGGCTAACTTCAATGCATTTTCACCGTGTCTTTCAGCTCTCAAAGATAATGTTTCAACACCTT
GTAGTAGCAAGAAAGAGGCAAATGGGTTCATCAATGGACCCAAATCTCTTAATAGTTCAGTTCTAACATG
AACGATGTATGCCAAGTTACCGTAGGCTTCATTGTAGATAGTACCGTGATATCCTTCGGCAGGTTGAGAG
AATTGAGGGAACTTTTCTGGGTAGTCCTTCCATGGGAACTTACCAGAGTCAACAATAATACCACCGATAG
TAGTACCATGACCACCAATCCATTTGGTAGCAGAATGTGTTACAATATCAGCACCGTATTTAATTGGCTG
ACAGAAGTAACCACCGGCACCAAATGTGTTGTCAACGACAACTGGAATACCGTGTTTGTGAGCAATTGCA
ACAATTTTTTCAAAATCCGGAACATTGTACTTTGGATTACCAATGGTTTCCAAATAAACAGCCTTGGTTC
TTTCATCAAAGACCTTTTCGAATTCTTCTGGATTGTCACCTTCAACAAATCTAGCCTCGATACCAAATCT
TTTGAACGAGATTTTGAACTGGTTATAAGTACCACCGTATAAGTAAGAAGTGGAAACGATGTTGTCACCA
GTGTGTGCCAAACCTTGGATGGCAAGGGTTTGAGCGGCTTGACCGGAGGAAACAGCCAAAGCAGCAGCAC
CACCTTCTAAAGCAGCAATTCTTTCTTCCAAAACATTACTGGTTGGGTTTTGGAAACGGGAATAGACGTA
ACCTGGAACTTCTAGACCAAACAATTGCGAACCATGCTTAGAGTTTTCGAAAACATAAGAAGTGGTGGCG
TAAATTGGTACAGCTCTGGATCTGTGAGCATTGTCACCAGGGTTCTCTTGGCCGGCGTGTAGTTGAACAG
TATCGAAATGAGATGGCATTGTATGGATGGGGGTAATAGAATTGTATCTATGTATCTGACGACCCTGTAT
TACACGAAGGAAATAGTAGATGAAAAGACAAGAGAGCAAGAAAAAGGAAAAACTTCCTTTCTAACAGACG
CTTTACTTAACCTTATATATATCTTATTTTTTTCATCGAGCGTGTTCAATTGGACAAGGTGCCACCTTTT
CGACACTTCGGTTATTATGTTACACAGTTTTCATGAGGATGGCGCCTTGACTAACTTAATTAGTCATTTG
CCAACCACCACAGTTCCCCAATATCGACAGCTTCACGTGCCATTTGCCATTTTGCGATCATGTGACCTCA
AGAGAAAAAGCAAAAAATAATGAGAGCTAAGGGATTCGAACCCTTGCATCCGAAGATATCAGAGATTTTA
GAGGTTAAATCCACCTAAATCTGACGCCTTAAACCACTCGGCCAAACTCCCATTGTATGTTGGAAGAATT
GGATTTAAATGGAGCTCTCGAGAACCCTTAATATAACTTCGTATAATGTATGCTATACGAAGTTATTAGG
TGATATCAGATCCACTAGTGGCCTATGCGGCCGCGGATCTGCCGGTCTCCCTATAGTGAGTCGTATTAAT
TTCGATAAGCCAGGTTAACCTGCATTAATGAATCGGCCAACGCGCGGGGAGAGGCGGTTTGCGTATTGGG
CGCTCTTCCGCTTCCTCGCTCACTGACTCGCTGCGCTCGGTCGTTCGGCTGCGGCGAGCGGTATCAGCTC
ACTCAAAGGCGGTAATACGGTTATCCACAGAATCAGGGGATAACGCAGGAAAGAACATGTGAGCAAAAGG
CCAGCAAAAGGCCAGGAACCGTAAAAAGGCCGCGTTGCTGGCGTTTTTCCATAGGCTCCGCCCCCCTGAC
GAGCATCACAAAAATCGACGCTCAAGTCAGAGGTGGCGAAACCCGACAGGACTATAAAGATACCAGGCGT
TTCCCCCTGGAAGCTCCCTCGTGCGCTCTCCTGTTCCGACCCTGCCGCTTACCGGATACCTGTCCGCCTT
TCTCCCTTCGGGAAGCGTGGCGCTTTCTCATAGCTCACGCTGTAGGTATCTCAGTTCGGTGTAGGTCGTT
CGCTCCAAGCTGGGCTGTGTGCACGAACCCCCCGTTCAGCCCGACCGCTGCGCCTTATCCGGTAACTATC
GTCTTGAGTCCAACCCGGTAAGACACGACTTATCGCCACTGGCAGCAGCCACTGGTAACAGGATTAGCAG
AGCGAGGTATGTAGGCGGTGCTACAGAGTTCTTGAAGTGGTGGCCTAACTACGGCTACACTAGAAGAACA
GTATTTGGTATCTGCGCTCTGCTGAAGCCAGTTACCTTCGGAAAAAGAGTTGGTAGCTCTTGATCCGGCA
AACAAACCACCGCTGGTAGCGGTGGTTTTTTTGTTTGCAAGCAGCAGATTACGCGCAGAAAAAAAGGATC
TCAAGAAGATCCTTTGATCTTTTCTACGGGGTCTGACGCTCAGTGGAACGAAAACTCACGTTAAGGGATT
TTGGTCATGAGATTATCAAAAAGGATCTTCACCTAGATCCTTTTAAATTAAAAATGAAGTTTTAAATCAA
TCTAAAGTATATATGAGTAAACTTGGTCTGACAGTTACCAATGCTTAATCAGTGAGGCACCTATCTCAGC
GATCTGTCTATTTCGTTCATCCATAGTTGCCTGACTCCCCGTCGTGTAGATAACTACGATACGGGAGGGC
TTACCATCTGGCCCCAGTGCTGCAATGATACCGCGAGACCCACGCTCACCGGCTCCAGATTTATCAGCAA
TAAACCAGCCAGCCGGAAGGGCCGAGCGCAGAAGTGGTCCTGCAACTTTATCCGCCTCCATCCAGTCTAT
TAATTGTTGCCGGGAAGCTAGAGTAAGTAGTTCGCCAGTTAATAGTTTGCGCAACGTTGTTGCCATTGCT
ACAGGCATCGTGGTGTCACGCTCGTCGTTTGGTATGGCTTCATTCAGCTCCGGTTCCCAACGATCAAGGC
GAGTTACATGATCCCCCATGTTGTGCAAAAAAGCGGTTAGCTCCTTCGGTCCTCCGATCGTTGTCAGAAG
TAAGTTGGCCGCAGTGTTATCACTCATGGTTATGGCAGCACTGCATAATTCTCTTACTGTCATGCCATCC
GTAAGATGCTTTTCTGTGACTGGTGAGTACTCAACCAAGTCATTCTGAGAATAGTGTATGCGGCGACCGA
GTTGCTCTTGCCCGGCGTCAATACGGGATAATACCGCGCCACATAGCAGAACTTTAAAAGTGCTCATCAT
TGGAAAACGTTCTTCGGGGCGAAAACTCTCAAGGATCTTACCGCTGTTGAGATCCAGTTCGATGTAACCC
ACTCGTGCACCCAACTGATCTTCAGCATCTTTTACTTTCACCAGCGTTTCTGGGTGAGCAAAAACAGGAA
GGCAAAATGCCGCAAAAAAGGGAATAAGGGCGACACGGAAATGTTGAATACTCATACTCTTCCTTTTTCA
ATATTATTGAAGCATTTATCAGGGTTATTGTCTCATGAGCGGATACATATTTGAATGTATTTAGAAAAAT
AAACAAATAGGGGTTCCGCGCACATTTCCCCGAAAAGTGCCACCTGACGTCTAAGAAACCATTATTATCA
TGACATTAACCTATAAAAATAGGCGTATCACGAGGCCCTTTCGTCTCGCGCGTTTCGGTGATGACGGTGA
AAACCTCTGACACATGCAGCTCCCGGAGACGGTCACAGCTTGTCTGTAAGCGGATGCCGGGAGCAGACAA
GCCCGTCAGGGCGCGTCAGCGGGTGTTGGCGGGTGTCGGGGCTGGCTTAACTATGCGGCATCAGAGCAGA
TTGTACTGAGAGTGCACCATATGGACATATTGTCGTTAGAACGCGGCTACAATTAATACATAACCTTATG
TATCATACACATACGATTTAGGTGACACTATA
Features (pLannotate 1.2.2; 16 found; start..end, strand, type, name):
     72..737     +  CDS            ILS1 (fragment): SYIC_YEAST - Experimental evidence at protein level: Swiss-Prot protein existence level 1. From Saccharomyces cerevisiae (strain ATCC 204508 / S288c) (Baker's yeast).
   1181..1531    +  CDS            ATG8: ATG8_YEAST - Also known as APG8, AUT7, CVT5. Experimental evidence at protein level: Swiss-Prot protein existence level 1. Ubiquitin-like modifier involved in cytoplasm to vacuole transport (Cvt) vesicles and autophagosomes formation. With ATG4, mediates the delivery of the vesicles and autophagosomes to the vacuole via the microtubule cytoskeleton. Required for selective autophagic degradation of the nucleus (nucleophagy) as well as for mitophagy which contributes to regulate mitochondrial quantity and quality by eliminating the mitochondria to a basal level to fulfill cellular energy require
   1730..1917    +  terminator     ADH1 terminator: S. cerevisiae ADH1; transcription terminator for the S. cerevisiae alcohol dehydrogenase 1 (ADH1) gene
   1969..2002    -  protein_bind   loxP: Cre-mediated recombination occurs in the 8-bp core sequence (GCATACAT). Cre recombinase
   2185..3519    -  CDS            MET17: O-acetylserine and O-acetylhomoserine sulfhydrylase, required for sulfur amino acid synthesis; S. cerevisiae MET17 MET15; MET25
   3520..3870    -  promoter       MET17 promoter: S. cerevisiae MET17; expression is repressed by methionine; MET15; MET25
   3870..3970    -  ncRNA          tRNA: Accession: RF00005 - tRNA
   4023..4056    -  protein_bind   loxP: Cre-mediated recombination occurs in the 8-bp core sequence (GCATACAT). Cre recombinase
   4110..4128    -  promoter       T7 promoter: promoter for bacteriophage T7 RNA polymerase
   4150..4203    -  CDS            lacI (fragment): lac repressor; lacI; The lac repressor binds to the lac operator to inhibit transcription in E. coli. This inhibition can be relieved by adding lactose or isopropyl-β-D-thiogalactopyranoside (IPTG).
   4386..4974    -  rep_origin     ori: high-copy-number ColE1/pMB1/pBR322/pUC origin of replication
   5145..6005    -  CDS            AmpR: β-lactamase; bla; confers resistance to ampicillin, carbenicillin, and related antibiotics
   6006..6110    -  promoter       AmpR promoter: bla
   6205..6240    +  CDS            rop (fragment): Rop protein, which maintains plasmids at low copy number; rop
   6342..6393    +  misc_feature   bom (fragment): basis of mobility region from pBR322
   6456..2       +  promoter       SP6 promoter (across the origin): promoter for bacteriophage SP6 RNA polymerase
