>Addgene plasmid #207048 | ClhN-P1K-3VSV-Atg8(T56A T87A)-MET15 | addgene full sequence | sequence record 498332 | Addgene NGS Result
GAACGCGGCCGCCAGCTGAAGCTTCGTACGCTGCAGGTCGTGGGATTCCTGGGTTAATTAACATCGAATT
CACTTTGGTCATCCTTCACAGTGATGAATCATACTTGAAGGATGTAGAAGCCTTGAAAAACTACATTATC
GAGGAATTAAATGTTCGTGATGTTGTTATCACCTCCGATGAGGCAAAATATGGTGTTGAGTATAAAGCAG
TTGCTGATTGGCCTGTATTGGGTAAGAAGTTGAAAAAAGACGCAAAGAAGGTTAAAGATGCCCTACCATC
AGTCACTTCTGAGCAAGTACGGGAATATTTGGAAAGCGGAAAGTTGGAGGTTGCCGGTATTGAACTGGTT
AAAGGAGATTTGAATGCTATTAGAGGCTTGCCAGAATCTGCTGTCCAAGCTGGACAAGAAACCAGAACCG
ACCAAGACGTGTTAATCATCATGGATACAAATATTTACTCTGAACTAAAGAGTGAAGGTCTCGCAAGAGA
GCTGGTCAACAGAATCCAAAAATTGAGAAAGAAGTGTGGTTTGGAAGCCACCGACGATGTTTTAGTGGAG
TACGAATTAGTTAAAGATACTATCGACTTTGAAGCCATTGTCAAAGAACATTTTGATATGTTAAGCAAGA
CCTGTAGATCCGACATTGCCAAATATGACGGCTCAAAGACAGACCCAATTGGTGATGAAGAACAATCTAT
TAATGACACCATTTTCAAATTAAAAGTGTTCAAATTATGAAAACAACTCATATAAATACGTACAAATTTT
TCTCTACTCGAAGTGATATAGATGTATATGTGTAAGTTTACGTTTAAGTTAGAGTCATGTAATGCTAACT
GTCTCCACCGATAATGTTGTATAATACCCGTGAAATCATAGCACATGATATATCATCACCCGGAGGCCGG
TTATTTTCGGCGGCGGCAAAAATATTTGGTATAATTATGGAAATACAAAAAGGGGAACCATTAAAGGTTG
AGGAGGGGATTGATAAGAGAATCTAATAATTGTAAAGTTGAGAAAATCATAATAAAATAATTACTAGAGA
CATGAAGTCTGCTAGCGGATACACCGATATCGAGATGAACCGTTTGGGTAAGGGCTACACTGACATTGAA
ATGAATCGTTTGGGTAAGGGCTACACTGACATTGAAATGAATCGTTTGGGTAAGCCTAGGATGAAGTCTA
CATTTAAGTCTGAATATCCATTTGAAAAAAGGAAGGCGGAGTCGGAGAGGATTGCTGACAGGTTCAAGAA
TAGGATACCTGTGATTTGCGAAAAAGCTGAAAAGTCAGATATTCCAGAGATTGATAAGCGTAAATATCTA
GTTCCTGCTGACCTTGCGGTAGGGCAATTTGTTTATGTTATAAGAAAGAGAATTATGCTACCCCCTGAGA
AGGCCATCTTCATTTTTGTCAATGATACTTTGCCACCTGCTGCGGCGTTGATGTCTGCCATATATCAAGA
ACACAAGGATAAGGACGGGTTTTTGTATGTCACTTACTCAGGAGAAAATACATTTGGCAGGTAGTCTTTT
ATATGAAAAGAAATGAAGCGTTAACATCTAAAATCGAAATTATAGGGACTCATTAGCCATCTATTGTTCC
AGTATAAGAATGTTTACATAAAAAATTCGAAAAAAAAAGATAAAATAAGGGAAAAATATATATATATTCA
TTAAGAAGTTTTGTACACAACCCGGGTGAGGCGCGCCACTTCTAAATAAGCGAATTTCTTATGATTTATG
ATTTTTATTATTAAATAAGTTATAAAAAAAATAAGTGTATACAAATTTTAAAGTGACTCTTAGGTTTTAA
AACGAAAATTCTTATTCTTGAGTAACTCTTTCCTGTAGGTCAGGTTGCTTTCTCAGGTATAGTATGAGGT
CGCTCTTATTGACCACACCTCTACCGGCAGATCCGCTAGGGATAACAGGGTAATATCTGCAGGTCGACAA
CCCTTAATATAACTTCGTATAATGTATGCTATACGAAGTTATTAGGTCTAGATGCGAATTAACACTGTTC
TTTGATGTTAGAACAATTTAGGTTCAAAGTACGAGTCACGACATGTAACAAGGGAAAAAAAGGATATTCA
TTTCAATAAAGTTCGTTTTATAAAAGTATAGTACTTGTGAGAGAAAGTAGGTTTATACATAATTTTACAA
CTCATTACGCACACTCATGGTTTTTGGCCAGCGAAAACAGTTTCAAAAGATTGCTGGAAGTCTGCAATAA
TGTCATCAATAAATTCGATACCAACAGAGACACGAATTAAGTCCTTGGTAACACCAGATGCCAACTTTTC
TTTGTCATTTAATTGTTTGTGGGTAGTGAAGTATGGAGCAATGACTAAGGTCTTGGCATCACCAACATTG
GCCAAGTTAGAGGCAAGCTTTAAATTGTCAACAACTTGAGCACCAGAAAGTTTGAATGGGTCAGTTTCCT
TGTCGGCATTTGGTAAGTCTTTTACACCGAAAGATAAGACACCACCGAAACCGTTAGATAGATACTTCTT
AGCATTTTCATGATGAGAATGAGATGCTAAACCAGGGTATGAAACCCAAGATACGTATGGGGATTGTTCT
AACCATTTGGCTAACTTCAATGCATTTTCACCGTGTCTTTCAGCTCTCAAAGATAATGTTTCAACACCTT
GTAGTAGCAAGAAAGAGGCAAATGGGTTCATCAATGGACCCAAATCTCTTAATAGTTCAGTTCTAACATG
AACGATGTATGCCAAGTTACCGTAGGCTTCATTGTAGATAGTACCGTGATATCCTTCGGCAGGTTGAGAG
AATTGAGGGAACTTTTCTGGGTAGTCCTTCCATGGGAACTTACCAGAGTCAACAATAATACCACCGATAG
TAGTACCATGACCACCAATCCATTTGGTAGCAGAATGTGTTACAATATCAGCACCGTATTTAATTGGCTG
ACAGAAGTAACCACCGGCACCAAATGTGTTGTCAACGACAACTGGAATACCGTGTTTGTGAGCAATTGCA
ACAATTTTTTCAAAATCCGGAACATTGTACTTTGGATTACCAATGGTTTCCAAATAAACAGCCTTGGTTC
TTTCATCAAAGACCTTTTCGAATTCTTCTGGATTGTCACCTTCAACAAATCTAGCCTCGATACCAAATCT
TTTGAACGAGATTTTGAACTGGTTATAAGTACCACCGTATAAGTAAGAAGTGGAAACGATGTTGTCACCA
GTGTGTGCCAAACCTTGGATGGCAAGGGTTTGAGCGGCTTGACCGGAGGAAACAGCCAAAGCAGCAGCAC
CACCTTCTAAAGCAGCAATTCTTTCTTCCAAAACATTACTGGTTGGGTTTTGGAAACGGGAATAGACGTA
ACCTGGAACTTCTAGACCAAACAATTGCGAACCATGCTTAGAGTTTTCGAAAACATAAGAAGTGGTGGCG
TAAATTGGTACAGCTCTGGATCTGTGAGCATTGTCACCAGGGTTCTCTTGGCCGGCGTGTAGTTGAACAG
TATCGAAATGAGATGGCATTGTATGGATGGGGGTAATAGAATTGTATCTATGTATCTGACGACCCTGTAT
TACACGAAGGAAATAGTAGATGAAAAGACAAGAGAGCAAGAAAAAGGAAAAACTTCCTTTCTAACAGACG
CTTTACTTAACCTTATATATATCTTATTTTTTTCATCGAGCGTGTTCAATTGGACAAGGTGCCACCTTTT
CGACACTTCGGTTATTATGTTACACAGTTTTCATGAGGATGGCGCCTTGACTAACTTAATTAGTCATTTG
CCAACCACCACAGTTCCCCAATATCGACAGCTTCACGTGCCATTTGCCATTTTGCGATCATGTGACCTCA
AGAGAAAAAGCAAAAAATAATGAGAGCTAAGGGATTCGAACCCTTGCATCCGAAGATATCAGAGATTTTA
GAGGTTAAATCCACCTAAATCTGACGCCTTAAACCACTCGGCCAAACTCCCATTGTATGTTGGAAGAATT
GGATTTAAATGGAGCTCTCGAGAACCCTTAATATAACTTCGTATAATGTATGCTATACGAAGTTATTAGG
TGATATCAGATCCACTAGTGGCCTATGCGGCCGCGGATCTGCCGGTCTCCCTATAGTGAGTCGTATTAAT
TTCGATAAGCCAGGTTAACCTGCATTAATGAATCGGCCAACGCGCGGGGAGAGGCGGTTTGCGTATTGGG
CGCTCTTCCGCTTCCTCGCTCACTGACTCGCTGCGCTCGGTCGTTCGGCTGCGGCGAGCGGTATCAGCTC
ACTCAAAGGCGGTAATACGGTTATCCACAGAATCAGGGGATAACGCAGGAAAGAACATGTGAGCAAAAGG
CCAGCAAAAGGCCAGGAACCGTAAAAAGGCCGCGTTGCTGGCGTTTTTCCATAGGCTCCGCCCCCCTGAC
GAGCATCACAAAAATCGACGCTCAAGTCAGAGGTGGCGAAACCCGACAGGACTATAAAGATACCAGGCGT
TTCCCCCTGGAAGCTCCCTCGTGCGCTCTCCTGTTCCGACCCTGCCGCTTACCGGATACCTGTCCGCCTT
TCTCCCTTCGGGAAGCGTGGCGCTTTCTCATAGCTCACGCTGTAGGTATCTCAGTTCGGTGTAGGTCGTT
CGCTCCAAGCTGGGCTGTGTGCACGAACCCCCCGTTCAGCCCGACCGCTGCGCCTTATCCGGTAACTATC
GTCTTGAGTCCAACCCGGTAAGACACGACTTATCGCCACTGGCAGCAGCCACTGGTAACAGGATTAGCAG
AGCGAGGTATGTAGGCGGTGCTACAGAGTTCTTGAAGTGGTGGCCTAACTACGGCTACACTAGAAGAACA
GTATTTGGTATCTGCGCTCTGCTGAAGCCAGTTACCTTCGGAAAAAGAGTTGGTAGCTCTTGATCCGGCA
AACAAACCACCGCTGGTAGCGGTGGTTTTTTTGTTTGCAAGCAGCAGATTACGCGCAGAAAAAAAGGATC
TCAAGAAGATCCTTTGATCTTTTCTACGGGGTCTGACGCTCAGTGGAACGAAAACTCACGTTAAGGGATT
TTGGTCATGAGATTATCAAAAAGGATCTTCACCTAGATCCTTTTAAATTAAAAATGAAGTTTTAAATCAA
TCTAAAGTATATATGAGTAAACTTGGTCTGACAGTTACCAATGCTTAATCAGTGAGGCACCTATCTCAGC
GATCTGTCTATTTCGTTCATCCATAGTTGCCTGACTCCCCGTCGTGTAGATAACTACGATACGGGAGGGC
TTACCATCTGGCCCCAGTGCTGCAATGATACCGCGAGACCCACGCTCACCGGCTCCAGATTTATCAGCAA
TAAACCAGCCAGCCGGAAGGGCCGAGCGCAGAAGTGGTCCTGCAACTTTATCCGCCTCCATCCAGTCTAT
TAATTGTTGCCGGGAAGCTAGAGTAAGTAGTTCGCCAGTTAATAGTTTGCGCAACGTTGTTGCCATTGCT
ACAGGCATCGTGGTGTCACGCTCGTCGTTTGGTATGGCTTCATTCAGCTCCGGTTCCCAACGATCAAGGC
GAGTTACATGATCCCCCATGTTGTGCAAAAAAGCGGTTAGCTCCTTCGGTCCTCCGATCGTTGTCAGAAG
TAAGTTGGCCGCAGTGTTATCACTCATGGTTATGGCAGCACTGCATAATTCTCTTACTGTCATGCCATCC
GTAAGATGCTTTTCTGTGACTGGTGAGTACTCAACCAAGTCATTCTGAGAATAGTGTATGCGGCGACCGA
GTTGCTCTTGCCCGGCGTCAATACGGGATAATACCGCGCCACATAGCAGAACTTTAAAAGTGCTCATCAT
TGGAAAACGTTCTTCGGGGCGAAAACTCTCAAGGATCTTACCGCTGTTGAGATCCAGTTCGATGTAACCC
ACTCGTGCACCCAACTGATCTTCAGCATCTTTTACTTTCACCAGCGTTTCTGGGTGAGCAAAAACAGGAA
GGCAAAATGCCGCAAAAAAGGGAATAAGGGCGACACGGAAATGTTGAATACTCATACTCTTCCTTTTTCA
ATATTATTGAAGCATTTATCAGGGTTATTGTCTCATGAGCGGATACATATTTGAATGTATTTAGAAAAAT
AAACAAATAGGGGTTCCGCGCACATTTCCCCGAAAAGTGCCACCTGACGTCTAAGAAACCATTATTATCA
TGACATTAACCTATAAAAATAGGCGTATCACGAGGCCCTTTCGTCTCGCGCGTTTCGGTGATGACGGTGA
AAACCTCTGACACATGCAGCTCCCGGAGACGGTCACAGCTTGTCTGTAAGCGGATGCCGGGAGCAGACAA
GCCCGTCAGGGCGCGTCAGCGGGTGTTGGCGGGTGTCGGGGCTGGCTTAACTATGCGGCATCAGAGCAGA
TTGTACTGAGAGTGCACCATATGGACATATTGTCGTTAGAACGCGGCTACAATTAATACATAACCTTATG
TATCATACACATACGATTTAGGTGACACTATA
Features (pLannotate 1.2.2; 16 found; start..end, strand, type, name):
     72..737     +  CDS            ILS1 (fragment): SYIC_YEAST - Experimental evidence at protein level: Swiss-Prot protein existence level 1. From Saccharomyces cerevisiae (strain ATCC 204508 / S288c) (Baker's yeast).
   1181..1531    +  CDS            ATG8: ATG8_YEAST - Also known as APG8, AUT7, CVT5. Experimental evidence at protein level: Swiss-Prot protein existence level 1. Ubiquitin-like modifier involved in cytoplasm to vacuole transport (Cvt) vesicles and autophagosomes formation. With ATG4, mediates the delivery of the vesicles and autophagosomes to the vacuole via the microtubule cytoskeleton. Required for selective autophagic degradation of the nucleus (nucleophagy) as well as for mitophagy which contributes to regulate mitochondrial quantity and quality by eliminating the mitochondria to a basal level to fulfill cellular energy require
   1730..1917    +  terminator     ADH1 terminator: S. cerevisiae ADH1; transcription terminator for the S. cerevisiae alcohol dehydrogenase 1 (ADH1) gene
   1969..2002    -  protein_bind   loxP: Cre-mediated recombination occurs in the 8-bp core sequence (GCATACAT). Cre recombinase
   2185..3519    -  CDS            MET17: O-acetylserine and O-acetylhomoserine sulfhydrylase, required for sulfur amino acid synthesis; S. cerevisiae MET17 MET15; MET25
   3520..3870    -  promoter       MET17 promoter: S. cerevisiae MET17; expression is repressed by methionine; MET15; MET25
   3870..3970    -  ncRNA          tRNA: Accession: RF00005 - tRNA
   4023..4056    -  protein_bind   loxP: Cre-mediated recombination occurs in the 8-bp core sequence (GCATACAT). Cre recombinase
   4110..4128    -  promoter       T7 promoter: promoter for bacteriophage T7 RNA polymerase
   4150..4203    -  CDS            lacI (fragment): lac repressor; lacI; The lac repressor binds to the lac operator to inhibit transcription in E. coli. This inhibition can be relieved by adding lactose or isopropyl-β-D-thiogalactopyranoside (IPTG).
   4386..4974    -  rep_origin     ori: high-copy-number ColE1/pMB1/pBR322/pUC origin of replication
   5145..6005    -  CDS            AmpR: β-lactamase; bla; confers resistance to ampicillin, carbenicillin, and related antibiotics
   6006..6110    -  promoter       AmpR promoter: bla
   6205..6240    +  CDS            rop (fragment): Rop protein, which maintains plasmids at low copy number; rop
   6342..6393    +  misc_feature   bom (fragment): basis of mobility region from pBR322
   6456..2       +  promoter       SP6 promoter (across the origin): promoter for bacteriophage SP6 RNA polymerase
