[The description below was written by a language model from this plasmid's Addgene catalogue record and pLannotate feature annotations shown in this document.]
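Description:
ClhN-P1K-3VSV-Atg8(T56A T87A)-MET15 is a yeast expression plasmid carrying the Saccharomyces cerevisiae ATG8 gene with two point mutations, T56A and T87A, and an N-terminal 3xVSV epitope tag. It was made by Gibson cloning from the corresponding wild-type 3VSV-Atg8 parent plasmid. In E. coli it is maintained as a high-copy plasmid through a ColE1/pUC-type origin and selected with ampicillin via the β-lactamase gene. In yeast, selection relies on the S. cerevisiae MET15 (MET17) auxotrophic marker, which restores sulfur amino acid synthesis in met15 strains.

In the annotated 6,472 nt sequence, the ATG8 coding region is followed by the ADH1 transcription terminator. The promoter driving it is not identified in the catalogue fields or the feature table; the "P1K" element of the name may refer to it, but the record does not explain this. Upstream lies a fragment of the yeast ILS1 coding sequence, whose role is also unstated. No yeast replication origin or centromere is annotated, which would be consistent with a chromosomally integrating design, though the record does not say so. The MET17 gene with its own methionine-repressible promoter, plus an adjacent tRNA sequence, is flanked by two loxP sites in the same orientation, so Cre recombinase could excise the marker. T7 and SP6 promoters and small lacI, rop and bom fragments are backbone remnants.

The plasmid serves to express VSV-tagged mutant Atg8, a ubiquitin-like autophagy protein, for detection in yeast. The sequence record is flagged as an incorrect NGS result, so the feature table should be treated with caution.
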