Addgene plasmid #207048: ClhN-P1K-3VSV-Atg8(T56A T87A)-MET15
Purpose: Expression of 3VSV-Atg8 point mutant. Uses auxotrophic marker MET15(Saccharomyces cerevisiae).
Depositing lab: Zhiping Xie. Depositing organization: Shanghai Jiao Tong University. Publication: Membrane recruitment of Atg8 by Hfl1 facilitates turnover of vacuolar membrane proteins in yeast cells approaching stationary phase. He CW, Cui XF, Ma SJ, Xu Q, Ran YP, Chen WZ, Mu JX, Li H, Zhu J, Gong Q, Xie Z. BMC Biol. 2021 Jun 4;19(1):117. doi: 10.1186/s12915-021-01048-7. PubMed 34088313.
Backbone
  Vector backbone: ClhN-P1K-3VSV-Atg8-MET15
  Vector type: Yeast Expression
Growth in bacteria
  Bacterial resistance: Ampicillin, 100 μg/mL
  Growth temperature: 37°C
  Growth strain: DH5alpha
  Copy number: High Copy
Gene/Insert
  Gene/Insert name: ATG8
  Species: S. cerevisiae (budding yeast)
  Mutation: T56A T87A
  Tag / fusion protein: 3xVSV (N terminal on insert)
  Cloning method: Gibson Cloning
Terms and licenses: Academic/Nonprofit Terms; Industry Terms: Not Available to Industry
How to cite: ClhN-P1K-3VSV-Atg8(T56A T87A)-MET15 was a gift from Zhiping Xie (Addgene plasmid # 207048 ; http://n2t.net/addgene:207048 ; RRID:Addgene_207048)
